>Addgene plasmid #233687 | BIC-Gag-DDX3 | addgene full sequence | sequence record 464903 | Addgene NGS Result
ATGGGCCAGGCTGTTACCACCCCCTTAAGTTTGACTTTAGACCACTGGAAGGATGTCGAACGGACAGCCC
ACAACCTGTCGGTAGAGGTTAGAAAAAGGCGCTGGGTTACATTCTGCTCTGCAGAATGGCCAACCTTCAA
CGTCGGATGGCCACGAGACGGCACTTTTAACCCAGACATTATTACACAGGTTAAGATCAAGGTCTTCTCA
CCTGGCCCACATGGACATCCGGATCAGGTCCCCTACATCGTGACCTGGGAAGCTATAGCAGTAGACCCCC
CTCCCTGGGTCAGACCCTTCGTGCACCCTAAACCTCCCCTCTCTCTTCCCCCTTCAGCCCCCTCTCTCCC
ACCTGAACCCCCACTCTCGACCCCGCCCCAGTCCTCCCTCTATCCGGCTCTCACTTCTCCTTTAAACACC
AAACCTAGGCCTCAAGTCCTTCCTGATAGCGGAGGACCACTCATTGATCTACTCACGGAGGACCCTCCGC
CTTACCGGGACCCAGGGCCACCCTCTCCTGACGGGAACGGCGATAGCGGAGAAGTGGCCCCTACAGAAGG
AGCCCCTGACCCTTCCCCAATGGTATCCCGCCTGCGGGGAAGAAAAGAACCCCCCGTGGCGGATTCTACT
ACCTCTCAGGCGTTCCCCCTTCGCCTGGGAGGGAATGGACAGTATCAATACTGGCCATTTTCCTCCTCTG
ACCTCTATAACTGGAAAAATAACAACCCCTCTTTCTCCGAGGACCCAGCTAAATTGACAGCTTTGATCGA
GTCCGTTCTCCTTACTCATCAGCCCACTTGGGATGACTGCCAACAGCTATTAGGGACCCTGCTGACGGGA
GAAGAAAAACAGCGAGTGCTCCTAGAGGCCCGAAAGGCGGTTCGAGGGGAGGACGGACGCCCAACTCAGC
TGCCCAATGACATTAATGATGCTTTTCCCTTGGAACGTCCCGACTGGGACTACAACACCCAACGAGGTAG
GAACCACCTAGTCCACTATCGCCAGTTGCTCCTAGCGGGTCTCCAAAACGCGGGCAGAAGCCCCACCAAT
TTGGCCAAGGTAAAAGGGATAACCCAGGGACCTAATGAGTCTCCCTCAGCCTTTTTAGAGAGACTCAAGG
AGGCCTATCGCAGATACACTCCTTATGACCCTGAGGACCCAGGGCAAGAAACCAATGTGGCCATGTCATT
CATCTGGCAGTCCGCCCCGGATATCGGGCGAAAGTTAGAGCGGTTAGAAGATTTGAAGAGTAAGACCTTA
GGAGACTTAGTGAGGGAAGCTGAAAAGATCTTTAATAAACGAGAAACCCCGGAAGAAAGAGAGGAACGTA
TTAGGAGAGAAACAGAGGAAAAGGAAGAACGCCGTAGGGCAGAGGATGTGCAGAGAGAGAAGGAGAGGGA
CCGCAGAAGACATAGAGAAATGAGTAAGTTGCTGGCTACTGTCGTTAGCGGGCAGAGACAGGATAGACAG
GGAGGAGAGCGAAGGAGGCCCCAACTCGACCACGACCAGTGTGCCTACTGCAAAGAAAAGGGACATTGGG
CTAGAGATTGCCCCAAGAAGCCAAGAGGACCCCGGGGACCACGACCCCAGGCCTCCCTCCTGACGCGTAG
TTCCCTGTATCCAGCCCTCACACCTACCGACTACAAAGACGATGACGACAAGAGTCATGTGGCAGTGGAA
AATGCGCTCGGGCTGGACCAGCAGTTTGCTGGCCTAGACCTGAACTCTTCAGATAATCAGAGTGGAGGAA
GTACAGCCAGCAAAGGGCGCTATATTCCTCCTCATTTAAGGAACCGAGAAGCTACTAAAGGTTTCTACGA
TAAAGACAGTTCAGGGTGGAGTTCTAGCAAAGATAAGGATGCGTATAGCAGTTTTGGATCTCGTAGTGAT
TCAAGAGGGAAGTCTAGCTTCTTCAGTGATCGTGGAAGTGGATCAAGGGGAAGGTTTGATGATCGTGGAC
GGAGTGATTACGATGGCATTGGCAGCCGTGGTGACAGAAGTGGCTTTGGCAAATTTGAACGTGGTGGAAA
CAGTCGCTGGTGTGACAAATCAGATGAAGATGATTGGTCAAAACCACTCCCACCAAGTGAACGCTTGGAA
CAGGAACTCTTTTCTGGAGGCAACACTGGGATTAATTTTGAGAAATACGATGACATTCCAGTTGAGGCAA
CAGGCAACAACTGTCCTCCACATATTGAAAGTTTCAGTGATGTTGAGATGGGAGAAATTATCATGGGAAA
CATTGAGCTTACTCGTTATACTCGCCCAACTCCAGTGCAAAAGCATGCTATTCCTATTATCAAAGAGAAA
AGAGACTTGATGGCTTGTGCCCAAACAGGGTCTGGAAAAACTGCAGCATTTCTGTTGCCCATCTTGAGTC
AGATTTATTCAGATGGTCCAGGCGAGGCTTTGAGGGCCATGAAGGAAAATGGAAGGTATGGGCGCCGCAA
ACAATACCCAATCTCCTTGGTATTAGCACCAACGAGAGAGTTGGCAGTACAGATCTACGAGGAAGCCAGA
AAATTTTCATACCGATCTAGAGTTCGTCCTTGCGTGGTTTATGGTGGTGCCGATATTGGTCAGCAGATTC
GAGACTTGGAACGTGGATGCCATTTGTTAGTAGCCACTCCAGGACGTCTAGTGGATATGATGGAAAGAGG
AAAGATTGGATTAGACTTTTGCAAATACTTGGTGTTAGATGAAGCTGATCGGATGTTGGATATGGGGTTT
GAGCCTCAGATTCGTAGAATAGTCGAACAAGATACTATGCCTCCAAAGGGTGTCCGCCACACTATGATGT
TTAGTGCTACTTTTCCTAAGGAAATACAGATGCTGGCTCGTGATTTCTTAGATGAATATATCTTCTTGGC
TGTAGGAAGAGTTGGCTCTACCTCTGAAAACATCACACAGAAAGTAGTTTGGGTGGAAGAATCAGACAAA
CGGTCATTTCTGCTTGACCTCCTAAATGCAACAGGCAAGGATTCACTGACCTTAGTGTTTGTGGAGACCA
AAAAGGGTGCAGATTCTCTGGAGGATTTCTTATACCATGAAGGATACGCATGTACCAGCATCCATGGAGA
CCGTTCTCAGAGGGATAGAGAAGAGGCCCTTCACCAGTTCCGCTCAGGAAAAAGCCCAATTTTAGTGGCT
ACAGCAGTAGCAGCAAGAGGACTGGACATTTCAAATGTGAAACATGTTATCAATTTTGACTTGCCAAGTG
ATATTGAAGAATATGTACATCGTATTGGTCGTACGGGACGTGTAGGAAACCTTGGCCTGGCAACCTCATT
CTTTAACGAGAGGAACATAAATATTACTAAGGATTTGTTGGATCTTCTTGTTGAAGCTAAACAAGAAGTG
CCGTCTTGGTTAGAAAACATGGCTTATGAACACCACTACAAGGGTAGCAGTCGTGGACGTTCTAAGAGTA
GCAGATTTAGTGGAGGGTTTGGTGCCAGAGACTACCGACAAAGTAGCGGTGCCAGCAGTTCCAGCTTCAG
CAGCAGCCGCGCAAGCAGCAGCCGCAGTGGCGGAGGTGGCCACGGTAGCAGCAGAGGATTTGGTGGAGGT
GGCTATGGAGGCTTTTACAACAGTGATGGATATGGAGGAAATTATAACTCCCAGGGGGTTGACTGGTGGG
GTAACTAAGTACCTGCATCCTCAGGTGCAGGCTGCCTATCAGAAGGTGGTGGCTGGTGTGGCCAATGCCC
TGGCTCACAAATACCACTGAGATCTTTTTCCCTCTGCCAAAAATTATGGGGACATCATGAAGCCCCTTGA
GCATCTGACTTCTGGCTAATAAAGGAAATTTATTTTCATTGCAATAGTGTGTTGGAATTTTTTGTGTCTC
TCACTCGGAAGGACATATGGGAGGGCAAATCATTTAAAACATCAGAATGAGTATTTGGTTTAGAGTTTGG
CAACATATGCCCATATGCTGGCTGCCATGAACAAAGGTTGGCTATAAAGAGGTCATCAGTATATGAAACA
GCCCCCTGCTGTCCATTCCTTATTCCATAGAAAAGCCTTGACTTGAGGTTAGATTTTTTTTATATTTTGT
TTTGTGTTATTTTTTTCTTTAACATCCCTAAAATTTTCCTTACATGTTTTACTAGCCAGATTTTTCCTCC
TCTCCTGACTACTCCCAGTCATAGCTGTCCCTCTTCTCTTATGGAGATCCCTCGACGGATCGGCCGCAAT
TCGTAATCATGTCATAGCTGTTTCCTGTGTGAAATTGTTATCCGCTCACAATTCCACACAACATACGAGC
CGGAAGCATAAAGTGTAAAGCCTGGGGTGCCTAATGAGTGAGCTAACTCACATTAATTGCGTTGCGCTCA
CTGCCCGCTTTCCAGTCGGGAAACCTGTCGTGCCAGCTGCATTAATGAATCGGCCAACGCGCGGGGAGAG
GCGGTTTGCGTATTGGGCGCTCTTCCGCTTCCTCGCTCACTGACTCGCTGCGCTCGGTCGTTCGGCTGCG
GCGAGCGGTATCAGCTCACTCAAAGGCGGTAATACGGTTATCCACAGAATCAGGGGATAACGCAGGAAAG
AACATGTGAGCAAAAGGCCAGCAAAAGGCCAGGAACCGTAAAAAGGCCGCGTTGCTGGCGTTTTTCCATA
GGCTCCGCCCCCCTGACGAGCATCACAAAAATCGACGCTCAAGTCAGAGGTGGCGAAACCCGACAGGACT
ATAAAGATACCAGGCGTTTCCCCCTGGAAGCTCCCTCGTGCGCTCTCCTGTTCCGACCCTGCCGCTTACC
GGATACCTGTCCGCCTTTCTCCCTTCGGGAAGCGTGGCGCTTTCTCATAGCTCACGCTGTAGGTATCTCA
GTTCGGTGTAGGTCGTTCGCTCCAAGCTGGGCTGTGTGCACGAACCCCCCGTTCAGCCCGACCGCTGCGC
CTTATCCGGTAACTATCGTCTTGAGTCCAACCCGGTAAGACACGACTTATCGCCACTGGCAGCAGCCACT
GGTAACAGGATTAGCAGAGCGAGGTATGTAGGCGGTGCTACAGAGTTCTTGAAGTGGTGGCCTAACTACG
GCTACACTAGAAGAACAGTATTTGGTATCTGCGCTCTGCTGAAGCCAGTTACCTTCGGAAAAAGAGTTGG
TAGCTCTTGATCCGGCAAACAAACCACCGCTGGTAGCGGTGGTTTTTTTGTTTGCAAGCAGCAGATTACG
CGCAGAAAAAAAGGATCTCAAGAAGATCCTTTGATCTTTTCTACGGGGTCTGACGCTCAGTGGAACGAAA
ACTCACGTTAAGGGATTTTGGTCATGAGATTATCAAAAAGGATCTTCACCTAGATCCTTTTAAATTAAAA
ATGAAGTTTTAAATCAATCTAAAGTATATATGAGTAAACTTGGTCTGACAGTTACCAATGCTTAATCAGT
GAGGCACCTATCTCAGCGATCTGTCTATTTCGTTCATCCATAGTTGCCTGACTCCCCGTCGTGTAGATAA
CTACGATACGGGAGGGCTTACCATCTGGCCCCAGTGCTGCAATGATACCGCGAGACCCACGCTCACCGGC
TCCAGATTTATCAGCAATAAACCAGCCAGCCGGAAGGGCCGAGCGCAGAAGTGGTCCTGCAACTTTATCC
GCCTCCATCCAGTCTATTAATTGTTGCCGGGAAGCTAGAGTAAGTAGTTCGCCAGTTAATAGTTTGCGCA
ACGTTGTTGCCATTGCTACAGGCATCGTGGTGTCACGCTCGTCGTTTGGTATGGCTTCATTCAGCTCCGG
TTCCCAACGATCAAGGCGAGTTACATGATCCCCCATGTTGTGCAAAAAAGCGGTTAGCTCCTTCGGTCCT
CCGATCGTTGTCAGAAGTAAGTTGGCCGCAGTGTTATCACTCATGGTTATGGCAGCACTGCATAATTCTC
TTACTGTCATGCCATCCGTAAGATGCTTTTCTGTGACTGGTGAGTACTCAACCAAGTCATTCTGAGAATA
GTGTATGCGGCGACCGAGTTGCTCTTGCCCGGCGTCAATACGGGATAATACCGCGCCACATAGCAGAACT
TTAAAAGTGCTCATCATTGGAAAACGTTCTTCGGGGCGAAAACTCTCAAGGATCTTACCGCTGTTGAGAT
CCAGTTCGATGTAACCCACTCGTGCACCCAACTGATCTTCAGCATCTTTTACTTTCACCAGCGTTTCTGG
GTGAGCAAAAACAGGAAGGCAAAATGCCGCAAAAAAGGGAATAAGGGCGACACGGAAATGTTGAATACTC
ATACTCTTCCTTTTTCAATATTATTGAAGCATTTATCAGGGTTATTGTCTCATGAGCGGATACATATTTG
AATGTATTTAGAAAAATAAACAAATAGGGGTTCCGCGCACATTTCCCCGAAAAGTGCCACCTAAATTGTA
AGCGTTAATATTTTGTTAAAATTCGCGTTAAATTTTTGTTAAATCAGCTCATTTTTTAACCAATAGGCCG
AAATCGGCAAAATCCCTTATAAATCAAAAGAATAGACCGAGATAGGGT
[37 nt withheld, positions 6489-6525]
AAAGAACGTGGACTCCAACGTCAAAGG
[49 nt withheld, positions 6553-6601]
T
[91 nt withheld, positions 6603-6693]
G
[124 nt withheld, positions 6695-6818]
CCCATTCGCCATTCAGGCTGCGCAACTGTTGGGAAGGGCGATCGGTGCGGGCCTCTTCGCTATTACGCCA
GCTGGCGAAAGGGGGATGTGCTGCAAGGCGATTAAGTTGGGTAACGCCAGGGTTTTCCCAGTCACGACGT
TGTAAAACGACGGCCAGTGAGCGCGCGTAATACGACTCACTATAGGGCGAATTGGAGCTCCACCGCGGTG
GCGGCCGCTCTAGAGAGCTTGGCCCATTGCATACGTTGTATCCATATCATAATATGTACATTTATATTGG
CTCATGTCCAACATTACCGCCATGTTGACATTGATTATTGACTAGTTATTAATAGTAATCAATTACGGGG
TCATTAGTTCATAGCCCATATATGGAGTTCCGCGTTACATAACTTACGGTAAATGGCCCGCCTGGCTGAC
CGCCCAACGACCCCCGCCCATTGACGTCAATAATGACGTATGTTCCCATAGTAACGCCAATAGGGACTTT
CCATTGACGTCAATGGGTGGAGTATTTACGGTAAACTGCCCACTTGGCAGTACATCAAGTGTATCATATG
CCAAGTACGCCCCCTATTGACGTCAATGACGGTAAATGGCCCGCCTGGCATTATGCCCAGTACATGACCT
TATGGGACTTTCCTACTTGGCAGTACATCTACGTATTAGTCATCGCTATTACCATGGTGATGCGGTTTTG
GCAGTACATCAATGGGCGTGGATAGCGGTTTGACTCACGGGGATTTCCAAGTCTCCACCCCATTGACGTC
AATGGGAGTTTGTTTTGGCACCAAAATCAACGGGACTTTCCAAAATGTCGTAACAACTCCGCCCCATTGA
CGCAAATGGGCGGTAGGCGTGTACGGTGGGAGGTCTATATAAGCAGAGCTCGTTTAGTGAACCGTCAGAT
CGCCTGGAGACGCCATCCACGCTGTTTTGACCTCCATAGAAGACACCGGGACCGATCCAGCCTCCGGTCG
ACCGATCCTGAGAACTTCAGGGTGAGTTTGGGGACCCTTGATTGTTCTTTCTTTTTCGCTATTGTAAAAT
TCATGTTATATGGAGGGGGCAAAGTTTTCAGGGTGTTGTTTAGAATGGGAAGATGTCCCTTGTATCACCA
TGGACCCTCATGATAATTTTGTTTCTTTCACTTTCTACTCTGTTGACAACCATTGTCTCCTCTTATTTTC
TTTTCATTTTCTGTAACTTTTTCGTTAAACTTTAGCTTGCATTTGTAACGAATTTTTAAATTCACTTTTG
TTTATTTGTCAGATTGTAAGTACTTTCTCTAATCACTTTTTTTTCAAGGCAATCAGGGTATATTATATTG
TACTTCAGCACAGTTTTAGAGAACAATTGTTATAATTAAATGATAAGGTAGAATATTTCTGCATATAAAT
TCTGGCTGGCGTGGAAATATTCTTATTGGTAGAAACAACTACACCCTGGTCATCATCCTGCCTTTCTCTT
TATGGTTACAATGATATACACTGTTTGAGATGAGGATAAAATACTCTGAGTCCAAACCGGGCCCCTCTGC
TAACCATGTTCATGCCTTCTTCTCTTTCCTACAGCTCCTGGGCAACGTGCTGGTTGTTGTGCTGTCTCAT
CATTTTGGCAAAGAATTCCTCGAGGGCCGGATCCGAATTCCTGTATTTGTCTGAAAAC
Features (pLannotate 1.2.2; 18 found; start..end, strand, type, name):
      1..1605    +  CDS            gag: GAG_MLVFF - Experimental evidence at protein level: Swiss-Prot protein existence level 1. [Nucleocapsid protein p10-Gag]: Involved in the packaging and encapsidation of two copies of the genome. Binds with high affinity to conserved UCUG elements within the packaging signal, located near the 5'-end of the genome. This binding is dependent on genome dimerization. From Friend murine leukemia virus (isolate FB29) (FrMLV).
   1663..3645    +  CDS            DDX3X: DDX3X_HUMAN - Also known as DBX From Homo sapiens (Human).
   3659..3727    +  CDS            HBB (fragment): HBB_PONPY - Experimental evidence at transcript level: Swiss-Prot protein existence level 2. Involved in oxygen transport from the lung to the various peripheral tissues. From Pongo pygmaeus (Bornean orangutan).
   3798..3853    +  polyA_signal   β-globin poly(A) signal: rabbit β-globin polyadenylation signal (Gil and Proudfoot, 1987)
   4235..4251    -  protein_bind   lac operator: The lac repressor binds to the lac operator to inhibit transcription in E. coli. This inhibition can be relieved by adding lactose or isopropyl-β-D-thiogalactopyranoside (IPTG). lac repressor encoded by lacI
   4259..4289    -  promoter       lac promoter: promoter for the E. coli lac operon
   4304..4325    -  protein_bind   CAP binding site: CAP binding activates transcription in the presence of cAMP. E. coli catabolite activator protein
   4338..4430    -  CDS            lacI (fragment): lac repressor; lacI; The lac repressor binds to the lac operator to inhibit transcription in E. coli. This inhibition can be relieved by adding lactose or isopropyl-β-D-thiogalactopyranoside (IPTG).
   4613..5201    -  rep_origin     ori: high-copy-number ColE1/pMB1/pBR322/pUC origin of replication
   5372..6232    -  CDS            AmpR: β-lactamase; bla; confers resistance to ampicillin, carbenicillin, and related antibiotics
   6233..6337    -  promoter       AmpR promoter: bla
   6390..6818    -  rep_origin     f1 ori (sequence partly withheld): f1 bacteriophage origin of replication; arrow indicates direction of (+) strand synthesis
   6823..6978    -  CDS            lacZα (fragment): LacZα fragment of β-galactosidase; lacZ fragment
   6986..7004    +  promoter       T7 promoter: promoter for bacteriophage T7 RNA polymerase
   7013..7042    +  misc_feature   MCS (fragment): pBluescript multiple cloning site
   7125..7504    +  enhancer       CMV enhancer: human cytomegalovirus immediate early enhancer
   7505..7708    +  promoter       CMV promoter: human cytomegalovirus (CMV) immediate early promoter
   7820..8392    +  intron         β-globin intron: intron from rabbit β-globin gene
