[The description below was written by a language model from this plasmid's Addgene catalogue record and pLannotate feature annotations shown in this document.]
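Description:
BIC-Gag-DDX3 is a mammalian expression plasmid, catalogued as a pCDNA3-like backbone of the retroviral vector type, that produces a fusion between the Murine Leukemia Virus Gag polyprotein and human DEAD-box helicase 3 (DDX3X). It is about 8.5 kb in total. In E. coli it is maintained through a high-copy ColE1/pUC-type origin and selected with ampicillin via the β-lactamase gene. The annotated sequence also shows an f1 phage origin, a T7 promoter and remnants of lac promoter/operator, lacI, lacZα and pBluescript polylinker sequences, which are carry-over cloning-vector elements rather than functional parts of the payload. No mammalian selection marker is annotated.

The expression unit runs across the numbering origin of the circular sequence. The human CMV immediate-early enhancer and promoter are followed by a rabbit β-globin intron, which generally improves transcript processing and expression. Next comes the Gag open reading frame, whose closest match is Friend MLV Gag. A short linker region separates Gag from the downstream DDX3X coding sequence, so Gag sits at the N terminus of the helicase. A small β-globin coding fragment and the rabbit β-globin polyadenylation signal terminate the transcript.

Gag drives assembly and budding of retroviral particles, so fusing a cargo protein to it directs that cargo into nascent virus-like particles. According to the record, the plasmid is used in producer cells to generate VLPs loaded with DDX3 protein, which then deliver the protein to target cells. No LTRs, packaging signal, pol or envelope gene are annotated here. Any other components needed for particle production or entry would therefore have to come from elsewhere, and the record does not specify them.
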