Addgene plasmid #233687: BIC-Gag-DDX3
Purpose: Expresses a fusion between the Murine Leukemia Virus Gag polyprotein and the human DDX3 protein to produce virus-like particles loaded with DDX3 and deliver it to target cells.
Depositing lab: Emiliano Ricci. Depositing organization: Delegation INSERM Rhones Alpes - Auvergne. Publication: Non-AUG HIV-1 uORF translation elicits specific T cell immune response and regulates viral transcript expression. Labaronne E, Decimo D, Bertrand L, Guiguettaz L, Sohier TJM, Cluet D, Vivet-Boudou V, Chaves Valadao AL, Dahoui C, Francois P, Hatin I, Lambotte O, Samri A, Autran B, Etienne L, Goujon C, Paillart JC, Namy O, Ramirez BC, Ohlmann T, Moris A, Ricci EP. Nat Commun. 2025 Feb 18;16(1):1706. doi: 10.1038/s41467-025-56772-3. PubMed 39966383.
Backbone
  Vector backbone: pCDNA3-like
  Backbone size w/o insert (bp): 6476
  Total vector size (bp): 8486
  Vector type: Mammalian Expression, Retroviral
Growth in bacteria
  Bacterial resistance: Ampicillin, 100 μg/mL
  Growth temperature: 37°C
  Growth strain: DH5alpha
  Copy number: High Copy
Gene/Insert
  Gene/Insert name: DEAD-box helicase 3 (alt name: DDX3)
  Species: H. sapiens (human)
  Insert size (bp): 2010
  Entrez Gene: DDX3X (a.k.a. CAP-Rf, DBX, DDX14, DDX3, HLP2, MRX102, MRXSSB)
  Promoter: hCMV
  Tag / fusion protein: Gag (Murine Leukemia Virus) (N terminal on insert)
  Cloning method: Ligation Independent Cloning
  Sequencing primers: 5′ CTGACGCGTAGTTCCCTGTATCC; 3′ CCACCTTCTGATAGGCAGCC
Terms and licenses: Academic/Nonprofit Terms; Industry Terms: Not Available to Industry
How to cite: BIC-Gag-DDX3 was a gift from Emiliano Ricci (Addgene plasmid # 233687 ; http://n2t.net/addgene:233687 ; RRID:Addgene_233687)
